Addgene plasmid #177893: pFastBac(His10-Lckg2a,Y394F)
Purpose: Baculo expression of His10 tag fused to human LckG2A
Depositing lab: Ron Vale. Depositing organization: University of California, San Francisco (UCSF). Publication: In vitro membrane reconstitution of the T-cell receptor proximal signaling network. Hui E, Vale RD. Nat Struct Mol Biol. 2014 Feb;21(2):133-42. doi: 10.1038/nsmb.2762. Epub 2014 Jan 26. PubMed 24463463.
Backbone
  Vector backbone: pFastBacHT
  Vector type: Insect Expression
Growth in bacteria
  Bacterial resistance: Ampicillin, 100 μg/mL
  Growth temperature: 37°C
  Growth strain: DH5alpha
  Copy number: High Copy
Gene/Insert
  Gene/Insert name: Lck
  Species: H. sapiens (human)
  Mutation: G2A,Y394F
  Entrez Gene: LCK (a.k.a. IMD22, LSK, YT16, p56lck, pp58lck)
  Promoter: Polyhedrin
  Tag / fusion protein: 10xHis-TEV (N terminal on insert)
  Cloning method: Restriction Enzyme; 5′ cloning site unknown (unknown if destroyed)
  Sequencing primers: 5′ GGATTATTCATACCGTCCCA; 3′ CAAATGTGGTATGGCTGATT
Terms and licenses: Academic/Nonprofit Terms; Industry Terms: Not Available to Industry
How to cite: pFastBac(His10-Lckg2a,Y394F) was a gift from Ron Vale (Addgene plasmid # 177893 ; http://n2t.net/addgene:177893 ; RRID:Addgene_177893)
