[The description below was written by a language model from this plasmid's Addgene catalogue record and pLannotate feature annotations shown in this document.]
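Description:
pFastBac(His10-Lckg2a,Y394F) is a 6.4 kb baculovirus donor plasmid built on the pFastBacHT backbone for producing a mutant form of the human tyrosine kinase Lck in insect cells. In bacteria it is maintained at high copy from a ColE1/pUC-type origin under ampicillin selection (β-lactamase with its native promoter), and it also carries an f1 phage origin. The expression cassette sits inside a mini-Tn7 element bounded by Tn7R and Tn7L, together with a gentamicin acetyltransferase gene driven by the integron Pc promoter. This arrangement is characteristic of Bac-to-Bac-type systems, in which the segment between the Tn7 ends is transposed into a baculovirus shuttle genome (bacmid) in E. coli, with gentamicin resistance marking the transposed segment. The resulting recombinant bacmid is then used to generate virus for infecting insect cells.

Within the transposable segment, the strong, very late polyhedrin promoter from Autographa californica drives an open reading frame that begins with a polyhistidine tag and a TEV protease cleavage site, followed by the LCK coding sequence and an SV40 polyadenylation signal. The catalogue describes the tag as 10xHis; the automated annotation labels it as an 8xHis feature, which likely reflects the annotation library rather than a true difference. The insert carries two substitutions. G2A removes the N-terminal glycine required for myristoylation, and Y394F replaces the activation-loop tyrosine whose phosphorylation normally increases kinase activity. The tag allows metal-affinity purification and, given the associated work on reconstituting T-cell receptor proximal signalling on membranes in vitro, could plausibly also serve to attach the protein to nickel-chelating lipids, though the record does not state this. TEV cleavage can remove the tag.
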