Features (pLannotate 1.2.2; 17 found; start..end, strand, type, name):
      2..456     +  rep_origin     f1 ori (sequence partly withheld): f1 bacteriophage origin of replication; arrow indicates direction of (+) strand synthesis
    482..586     +  promoter       AmpR promoter: bla
    587..1447    +  CDS            AmpR: β-lactamase; bla; confers resistance to ampicillin, carbenicillin, and related antibiotics
   1618..2206    +  rep_origin     ori: high-copy-number ColE1/pMB1/pBR322/pUC origin of replication
   2392..2443    -  misc_feature   bom (fragment): basis of mobility region from pBR322
   2511..2735    -  mobile_element Tn7R: mini-Tn7 element (right end of the Tn7 transposon) Tn7
   2802..3335    -  CDS            GmR: gentamycin acetyltransferase; aacC1; confers resistance to gentamycin
   3505..3533    -  promoter       Pc promoter: intI1 (promoter lies within the coding sequence); class 1 integron promoter
   3511..3858    -  CDS            YPR2_ECOLX (fragment): Protein predicted: Swiss-Prot protein existence level 4. From Escherichia coli.
   3885..3976    +  promoter       polyhedrin promoter: polh from Autographa californica; promoter for the baculovirus polyhedrin gene
   4046..4069    +  CDS            8xHis: 8xHis affinity tag
   4094..4114    +  CDS            TEV site: tobacco etch virus (TEV) protease recognition and cleavage site
   4166..5686    +  CDS            LCK: LCK_HUMAN - Experimental evidence at protein level: Swiss-Prot protein existence level 1. Non-receptor tyrosine-protein kinase that plays an essential role in the selection and maturation of developing T-cells in the thymus and in the function of mature T-cells. Plays a key role in T- cell antigen receptor (TCR)-linked signal transduction pathways. Constitutively associated with the cytoplasmic portions of the CD4 and CD8 surface receptors. Association of the TCR with a peptide antigen- bound MHC complex facilitates the interaction of CD4 and CD8 with MHC class II and class I molecules, respec
   5767..5850    +  CDS            large T antigen (fragment): large T antigen from SV40 (simian virus 40)
   5873..6007    +  polyA_signal   SV40 poly(A) signal: SV40 polyadenylation signal
   6036..6201    -  mobile_element Tn7L: mini-Tn7 element (left end of the Tn7 transposon) Tn7
   6364..6380    +  CDS            lacZα (fragment): LacZα fragment of β-galactosidase; lacZ fragment
>Addgene plasmid #177893 | pFastBac(His10-Lckg2a,Y394F) | addgene full sequence | sequence record 353475 | Addgene NGS Result
G
[124 nt withheld, positions 2-125]
C
[91 nt withheld, positions 127-217]
A
[49 nt withheld, positions 219-267]
CCTTTGACGTTGGAGTCCACGTTCTT
[37 nt withheld, positions 294-330]
ACCCTATCTCGGTCTATTCTTTTGATTTATAAGGGATTTTGCCGATTTCGGCCTATTGGTTAAAAAATGA
GCTGATTTAACAAAAATTTAACGCGAATTTTAACAAAATATTAACGCTTACAATTTAGGTGGCACTTTTC
GGGGAAATGTGCGCGGAACCCCTATTTGTTTATTTTTCTAAATACATTCAAATATGTATCCGCTCATGAG
ACAATAACCCTGATAAATGCTTCAATAATATTGAAAAAGGAAGAGTATGAGTATTCAACATTTCCGTGTC
GCCCTTATTCCCTTTTTTGCGGCATTTTGCCTTCCTGTTTTTGCTCACCCAGAAACGCTGGTGAAAGTAA
AAGATGCTGAAGATCAGTTGGGTGCACGAGTGGGTTACATCGAACTGGATCTCAACAGCGGTAAGATCCT
TGAGAGTTTTCGCCCCGAAGAACGTTTTCCAATGATGAGCACTTTTAAAGTTCTGCTATGTGGCGCGGTA
TTATCCCGTATTGACGCCGGGCAAGAGCAACTCGGTCGCCGCATACACTATTCTCAGAATGACTTGGTTG
AGTACTCACCAGTCACAGAAAAGCATCTTACGGATGGCATGACAGTAAGAGAATTATGCAGTGCTGCCAT
AACCATGAGTGATAACACTGCGGCCAACTTACTTCTGACAACGATCGGAGGACCGAAGGAGCTAACCGCT
TTTTTGCACAACATGGGGGATCATGTAACTCGCCTTGATCGTTGGGAACCGGAGCTGAATGAAGCCATAC
CAAACGACGAGCGTGACACCACGATGCCTGTAGCAATGGCAACAACGTTGCGCAAACTATTAACTGGCGA
ACTACTTACTCTAGCTTCCCGGCAACAATTAATAGACTGGATGGAGGCGGATAAAGTTGCAGGACCACTT
CTGCGCTCGGCCCTTCCGGCTGGCTGGTTTATTGCTGATAAATCTGGAGCCGGTGAGCGTGGGTCTCGCG
GTATCATTGCAGCACTGGGGCCAGATGGTAAGCCCTCCCGTATCGTAGTTATCTACACGACGGGGAGTCA
GGCAACTATGGATGAACGAAATAGACAGATCGCTGAGATAGGTGCCTCACTGATTAAGCATTGGTAACTG
TCAGACCAAGTTTACTCATATATACTTTAGATTGATTTAAAACTTCATTTTTAATTTAAAAGGATCTAGG
TGAAGATCCTTTTTGATAATCTCATGACCAAAATCCCTTAACGTGAGTTTTCGTTCCACTGAGCGTCAGA
CCCCGTAGAAAAGATCAAAGGATCTTCTTGAGATCCTTTTTTTCTGCGCGTAATCTGCTGCTTGCAAACA
AAAAAACCACCGCTACCAGCGGTGGTTTGTTTGCCGGATCAAGAGCTACCAACTCTTTTTCCGAAGGTAA
CTGGCTTCAGCAGAGCGCAGATACCAAATACTGTTCTTCTAGTGTAGCCGTAGTTAGGCCACCACTTCAA
GAACTCTGTAGCACCGCCTACATACCTCGCTCTGCTAATCCTGTTACCAGTGGCTGCTGCCAGTGGCGAT
AAGTCGTGTCTTACCGGGTTGGACTCAAGACGATAGTTACCGGATAAGGCGCAGCGGTCGGGCTGAACGG
GGGGTTCGTGCACACAGCCCAGCTTGGAGCGAACGACCTACACCGAACTGAGATACCTACAGCGTGAGCT
ATGAGAAAGCGCCACGCTTCCCGAAGGGAGAAAGGCGGACAGGTATCCGGTAAGCGGCAGGGTCGGAACA
GGAGAGCGCACGAGGGAGCTTCCAGGGGGAAACGCCTGGTATCTTTATAGTCCTGTCGGGTTTCGCCACC
TCTGACTTGAGCGTCGATTTTTGTGATGCTCGTCAGGGGGGCGGAGCCTATGGAAAAACGCCAGCAACGC
GGCCTTTTTACGGTTCCTGGCCTTTTGCTGGCCTTTTGCTCACATGTTCTTTCCTGCGTTATCCCCTGAT
TCTGTGGATAACCGTATTACCGCCTTTGAGTGAGCTGATACCGCTCGCCGCAGCCGAACGACCGAGCGCA
GCGAGTCAGTGAGCGAGGAAGCGGAAGAGCGCCTGATGTGGTATTTTCTCCTTACGCATCTGTGCGGTAT
TTCACACCGCATAGACCAGCCGCGTAACCTGGCAAAATCGGTTACGGTTGAGTAATAAATGGATGCCCTG
CGTAAGCGGGTGTGGGCGGACAATAAAGTCTTAAACTGAACAAAATAGATCTAAACTATGACAATAAAGT
CTTAAACTAGACAGAATAGTTGTAAACTGAAATCAGTCCAGTTATGCTGTGAAAAAGCATACTGGACTTT
TGTTATGGCTAAAGCAAACTCTTCATTTTCTGAAGTGCAAATTGCCCGTCGTATTAAAGAGGGGCGTGGC
CAAGGGCATGGTAAAGACTATATTCGCGGCGTTGTGACAATTTACCGAACAACTCCGCGGCCGGGAAGCC
GATCTCGGCTTGAACGAATTGTTAGGTGGCGGTACTTGGGTCGATATCAAAGTGCATCACTTCTTCCCGT
ATGCCCAACTTTGTATAGAGAGCCACTGCGGGATCGTCACCGTAATCTGCTTGCACGTAGATCACATAAG
CACCAAGCGCGTTGGCCTCATGCTTGAGGAGATTGATGAGCGCGGTGGCAATGCCCTGCCTCCGGTGCTC
GCCGGAGACTGCGAGATCATAGATATAGATCTCACTACGCGGCTGCTCAAACTTGGGCAGAACGTAAGCC
GCGAGAGCGCCAACAACCGCTTCTTGGTCGAAGGCAGCAAGCGCGATGAATGTCTTACTACGGAGCAAGT
TCCCGAGGTAATCGGAGTCCGGCTGATGTTGGGAGTAGGTGGCTACGTCTCCGAACTCACGACCGAAAAG
ATCAAGAGCAGCCCGCATGGATTTGACTTGGTCAGGGCCGAGCCTACATGTGCGAATGATGCCCATACTT
GAGCCACCTAACTTTGTTTTAGGGCGACTGCCCTGCTGCGTAACATCGTTGCTGCTCCATAACATCAAAC
ATCGACCCACGGCGTAACGCGCTTGCTGCTTGGATGCCCGAGGCATAGACTGTACAAAAAAACAGTCATA
ACAAGCCATGAAAACCGCCACTGCGCCGTTACCACCGCTGCGTTCGGTCAAGGTTCTGGACCAGTTGCGT
GAGCGCATACGCTACTTGCATTACAGTTTACGAACCGAACAGGCTTATGTCAACTGGGTTCGTGCCTTCA
TCCGTTTCCACGGTGTGCGTCACCCGGCAACCTTGGGCAGCAGCGAAGTCGAGGCATTTCTGTCCTGGCT
GGCGAACGAGCGCAAGGTTTCGGTCTCCACGCATCGTCAGGCATTGGCGGCCTTGCTGTTCTTCTACGGC
AAGGTGCTGTGCACGGATCTGCCCTGGCTTCAGGAGATCGGAAGACCTCGGCCGTCGCGGCGCTTGCCGG
TGGTGCTGACCCCGGATGAAGTGGTTCGCATCCTCGGTTTTCTGGAAGGCGAGCATCGTTTGTTCGCCCA
GGACTCTAGCTATAGTTCTAGTGGTTGGCTACGTATACTCCGGAATATTAATAGATCATGGAGATAATTA
AAATGATAACCATCTCGCAAATAAATAAGTATTTTACTGTTTTCGTAACAGTTTTGTAATAAAAAAACCT
ATAAATATTCCGGATTATTCATACCGTCCCACCATCGGGCGCGGATCTCGGTCCGAAACCATGTCGTACT
ACCATCACCATCACCATCACCATCACCATCACGATTACGATATCCCAACGACCGAAAACCTGTATTTTCA
GGGCGCCATGGGATCCGGAATTCAAAGGCCTACGTCGACGAGCTCAACTAGAGCCTGTGGCTGCAGCTCA
CACCCGGAAGATGACTGGATGGAAAACATCGATGTGTGTGAGAACTGCCATTATCCCATAGTCCCACTGG
ATGGCAAGGGCACGCTGCTCATCCGAAATGGCTCTGAGGTGCGGGACCCACTGGTTACCTACGAAGGCTC
CAATCCGCCGGCTTCCCCACTGCAAGACAACCTGGTTATCGCTCTGCACAGCTATGAGCCCTCTCACGAC
GGAGATCTGGGCTTTGAGAAGGGGGAACAGCTCCGCATCCTGGAGCAGAGCGGCGAGTGGTGGAAGGCGC
AGTCCCTGACCACGGGCCAGGAAGGCTTCATCCCCTTCAATTTTGTGGCCAAAGCGAACAGCCTGGAGCC
CGAACCCTGGTTCTTCAAGAACCTGAGCCGCAAGGACGCGGAGCGGCAGCTCCTGGCGCCCGGGAACACT
CACGGCTCCTTCCTCATCCGGGAGAGCGAGAGCACCGCGGGATCGTTTTCACTGTCGGTCCGGGACTTCG
ACCAGAACCAGGGAGAGGTGGTGAAACATTACAAGATCCGTAATCTGGACAACGGTGGCTTCTACATCTC
CCCTCGAATCACTTTTCCCGGCCTGCATGAACTGGTCCGCCATTACACCAATGCTTCAGATGGGCTGTGC
ACACGGTTGAGCCGCCCCTGCCAGACCCAGAAGCCCCAGAAGCCGTGGTGGGAGGACGAGTGGGAGGTTC
CCAGGGAGACGCTGAAGCTGGTGGAGCGGCTGGGGGCTGGACAGTTCGGGGAGGTGTGGATGGGGTACTA
CAACGGGCACACGAAGGTGGCGGTGAAGAGCCTGAAGCAGGGCAGCATGTCCCCGGACGCCTTCCTGGCC
GAGGCCAACCTCATGAAGCAGCTGCAACACCAGCGGCTGGTTCGGCTCTACGCTGTGGTCACCCAGGAGC
CCATCTACATCATCACTGAATACATGGAGAATGGGAGTCTAGTGGATTTTCTCAAGACCCCTTCAGGCAT
CAAGTTGACCATCAACAAACTCCTGGACATGGCAGCCCAAATTGCAGAAGGCATGGCATTCATTGAAGAG
CGGAATTATATTCATCGTGACCTTCGGGCTGCCAACATTCTGGTGTCTGACACCCTGAGCTGCAAGATTG
CAGACTTTGGCCTAGCACGCCTCATTGAGGACAACGAGTTTACAGCCAGGGAGGGGGCCAAGTTTCCCAT
TAAGTGGACAGCGCCAGAAGCCATTAACTACGGGACATTCACCATCAAGTCAGATGTGTGGTCTTTTGGC
ATCCTGCTGACGGAAATTGTCACCCACGGCCGCATCCCTTACCCAGGGATGACCAACCCGGAGGTGATTC
AGAACCTGGAGCGAGGCTACCGCATGGTGCGCCCTGACAACTGTCCAGAGGAGCTGTACCAACTCATGAG
GCTGTGCTGGAAGGAGCGCCCAGAGGACCGGCCCACCTTTGACTACCTGCGCAGTGTGCTGGAGGACTTC
TTCACGGCCACAGAGGGCCAGTACCAGCCTCAGCCTTGAACTAGTGCGGCCGCTTTCGAATCTAGAGCCT
GCAGTCTCGAGGCATGCGGTACCAAGCTTGTCGAGAAGTACTAGAGGATCATAATCAGCCATACCACATT
TGTAGAGGTTTTACTTGCTTTAAAAAACCTCCCACACCTCCCCCTGAACCTGAAACATAAAATGAATGCA
ATTGTTGTTGTTAACTTGTTTATTGCAGCTTATAATGGTTACAAATAAAGCAATAGCATCACAAATTTCA
CAAATAAAGCATTTTTTTCACTGCATTCTAGTTGTGGTTTGTCCAAACTCATCAATGTATCTTATCATGT
CTGGATCTGATCACTGCTTGAGCCTAGGAGATCCGAACCAGATAAGTGAAATCTAGTTCCAAACTATTTT
GTCATTTTTAATTTTCGTATTAGCTTACGACGCTACACCCAGTTCCCATCTATTTTGTCACTCTTCCCTA
AATAATCCTTAAAAACTCCATTTCCACCCCTCCCAGTTCCCAACTATTTTGTCCGCCCACAGCGGGGCAT
TTTTCTTCCTGTTATGTTTTTAATCAAACATCCTGCCAACTCCATGTGACAAACCGTCATCTTCGGCTAC
TTTTTCTCTGTCACAGAATGAAAATTTTTCTGTCATCTCTTCGTTATTAATGTTTGTAATTGACTGAATA
TCAACGCTTATTTGCAGCCTGAATGGCGAATGG
